>Addgene plasmid #84601 | PCMV10-RBPJ | addgene full sequence | sequence record 338259 | Addgene NGS Result
GACATTGATTATTGACTAGTTATTAATAGTAATCAATTACGGGGTCATTAGTTCATAGCCCATATATGGA
GTTCCGCGTTACATAACTTACGGTAAATGGCCCGCCTGGCTGACCGCCCAACGACCCCCGCCCATTGACG
TCAATAATGACGTATGTTCCCATAGTAACGCCAATAGGGACTTTCCATTGACGTCAATGGGTGGAGTATT
TACGGTAAACTGCCCACTTGGCAGTACATCAAGTGTATCATATGCCAAGTCCGCCCCCTATTGACGTCAA
TGACGGTAAATGGCCCGCCTGGCATTATGCCCAGTACATGACCTTACGGGACTTTCCTACTTGGCAGTAC
ATCTACGTATTAGTCATCGCTATTACCATGGTGATGCGGTTTTGGCAGTACACCAATGGGCGTGGATAGC
GGTTTGACTCACGGGGATTTCCAAGTCTCCACCCCATTGACGTCAATGGGAGTTTGTTTTGGCACCAAAA
TCAACGGGACTTTCCAAAATGTCGTAATAACCCCGCCCCGTTGACGCAAATGGGCGGTAGGCGTGTACGG
TGGGAGGTCTATATAAGCAGAGCTCGTTTAGTGAACCGTCAGAATTAACCATGGACTACAAAGACCATGA
CGGTGATTATAAAGATCATGACATCGATTACAAGGATGACGATGACAAGCTTGCGGCCGCGATGGACCAC
ACGGAGGGCTCGCCCGCGGAGGAGCCGCCTGCGCATGTTCCATCGCCTGGGAAATTTGGTGAGCGGCCTC
CACCTAAACGACTTACTAGGGAAGCTATGCGAAATTATTTAAAAGAGCGAGGGGATCAAACAGTACTTAT
TCTTCATGCAAAAGTTGCACAGAAGTCATATGGAAATGAAAAAAGGTTTTTTTGCCCACCTCCTTGTGTA
TATCTTATGGGCAGTGGATGGAAGAAAAAAAAAGAACAAATGGAACGCGATGGTTGTTCTGAACAAGAGT
CTCAACCGTGTGCATTTATTGGGATAGGAAATAGTGACCAAGAAATGCAGCAGCTAAACTTGGAAGGAAA
GAACTATTGCACAGCCAAAACATTGTATATATCTGACTCAGACAAGCGAAAGCACTTCATGTTGTCTGTA
AAGATGTTCTATGGCAACAGTGATGACATTGGTGTGTTCCTCAGCAAGCGGATAAAAGTCATCTCCAAAC
CTTCCAAAAAGAAGCAGTCATTGAAAAATGCTGACTTATGCATTGCCTCAGGAACAAAGGTGGCTCTGTT
TAATCGACTACGATCCCAGACAGTTAGTACCAGATACTTGCATGTAGAAGGAGGTAATTTTCATGCCAGT
TCACAGCAGTGGGGAGCCTTTTTTATTCATCTCTTGGATGATGATGAATCAGAAGGAGAAGAATTCACAG
TCCGAGATGGCTACATCCATTATGGACAAACAGTCAAACTTGTGTGCTCAGTTACTGGCATGGCACTCCC
AAGATTGATAATTAGGAAAGTTGATAAGCAGACCGCATTATTGGATGCAGATGATCCTGTGTCACAACTC
CATAAATGTGCATTTTACCTTAAGGATACAGAAAGAATGTATTTGTGCCTTTCTCAAGAAAGAATAATTC
AATTTCAGGCCACTCCATGTCCAAAAGAACCAAATAAAGAGATGATAAATGATGGCGCTTCCTGGACAAT
CATTAGCACAGATAAGGCAGAGTATACATTTTATGAGGGAATGGGCCCTGTCCTTGCCCCAGTCACTCCT
GTGCCTGTGGTAGAGAGCCTTCAGTTGAATGGCGGTGGGGACGTAGCAATGCTTGAACTTACAGGACAGA
ATTTCACTCCAAATTTACGAGTGTGGTTTGGGGATGTAGAAGCTGAAACTATGTACAGGTGTGGAGAGAG
TATGCTCTGTGTCGTCCCAGACATTTCTGCATTCCGAGAAGGTTGGAGATGGGTCCGGCAACCAGTCCAG
GTTCCAGTAACTTTGGTCCGAAATGATGGGATCATTTATTCCACCAGCCTTACCTTTACCTACACACCAG
AACCAGGGCCGCGGCCACATTGCAGTGCAGCAGGAGCAATCCTTCGAGCCAATTCAAGCCAGGTGCCCCC
TAACGAATCAAACACAAACAGCGAGGGAAGTTACACAAACGCCAGCACAAATTCAACCAGTGTCACATCA
TCTACAGCCACAGTGGTATCCTAATCTAGAGGATCCCGGGTGGCATCCCTGTGACCCCTCCCCAGTGCCT
CTCCTGGCCCTGGAAGTTGCCACTCCAGTGCCCACCAGCCTTGTCCTAATAAAATTAAGTTGCATCATTT
TGTCTGACTAGGTGTCCTTCTATAATATTATGGGGTGGAGGGGGGTGGTATGGAGCAAGGGGCAAGTTGG
GAAGACAACCTGTAGGGCCTGCGGGGTCTATTGGGAACCAAGCTGGAGTGCAGTGGCACAATCTTGGCTC
ACTGCAATCTCCGCCTCCTGGGTTCAAGCGATTCTCCTGCCTCAGCCTCCCGAGTTGTTGGGATTCCAGG
CATGCATGACCAGGCTCAGCTAATTTTTGTTTTTTTGGTAGAGACGGGGTTTCACCATATTGGCCAGGCT
GGTCTCCAACTCCTAATCTCAGGTGATCTACCCACCTTGGCCTCCCAAATTGCTGGGATTACAGGCGTGA
ACCACTGCTCCCTTCCCTGTCCTTCTGATTTTAAAATAACTATACCAGCAGGAGGACGTCCAGACACAGC
ATAGGCTACCTGGCCATGCCCAACCGGTGGGACATTTGAGTTGCTTGCTTGGCACTGTCCTCTCATGCGT
TGGGTCCACTCAGTAGATGCCTGTTGAATTGGGTACGCGGCCAGCTTGGCTGTGGAATGTGTGTCAGTTA
GGGTGTGGAAAGTCCCCAGGCTCCCCAGCAGGCAGAAGTATGCAAAGCATGCATCTCAATTAGTCAGCAA
CCAGGTGTGGAAAGTCCCCAGGCTCCCCAGCAGGCAGAAGTATGCAAAGCATGCATCTCAATTAGTCAGC
AACCATAGTCCCGCCCCTAACTCCGCCCATCCCGCCCCTAACTCCGCCCAGTTCCGCCCATTCTCCGCCC
CATGGCTGACTAATTTTTTTTATTTATGCAGAGGCCGAGGCCGCCTCGGCCTCTGAGCTATTCCAGAAGT
AGTGAGGAGGCTTTTTTGGAGGAATTGATCAGCTTGGGATCTGATCAAGAGACAGGATGAGGATCGTTTC
GCATGATTGAACAAGATGGATTGCACGCAGGTTCTCCGGCCGCTTGGGTGGAGAGGCTATTCGGCTATGA
CTGGGCACAACAGACAATCGGCTGCTCTGATGCCGCCGTGTTCCGGCTGTCAGCGCAGGGGCGCCCGGTT
CTTTTTGTCAAGACCGACCTGTCCGGTGCCCTGAATGAACTGCAGGACGAGGCAGCGCGGCTATCGTGGC
TGGCCACGACGGGCGTTCCTTGCGCAGCTGTGCTCGACGTTGTCACTGAAGCGGGAAGGGACTGGCTGCT
ATTGGGCGAAGTGCCGGGGCAGGATCTCCTGTCATCTCACCTTGCTCCTGCCGAGAAAGTATCCATCATG
GCTGATGCAATGCGGCGGCTGCATACGCTTGATCCGGCTACCTGCCCATTCGACCACCAAGCGAAACATC
GCATCGAGCGAGCACGTACTCGGATGGAAGCCGGTCTTGTCGATCAGGATGATCTGGACGAAGAGCATCA
GGGGCTCGCGCCAGCCGAACTGTTCGCCAGGCTCAAGGCGCGCATGCCCGACGGCGAGGATCTCGTCGTG
ACCCATGGCGATGCCTGCTTGCCGAATATCATGGTGGAAAATGGCCGCTTTTCTGGATTCATCGACTGTG
GCCGGCTGGGTGTGGCGGACCGCTATCAGGACATAGCGTTGGCTACCCGTGATATTGCTGAAGAGCTTGG
CGGCGAATGGGCTGACCGCTTCCTCGTGCTTTACGGTATCGCCGCTCCCGATTCGCAGCGCATCGCCTTC
TATCGCCTTCTTGACGAGTTCTTCTGAGCGGGACTCTGGGGTTCGAAATGACCGACCAAGCGACGCCCAA
CCTGCCATCACGAGATTTCGATTCCACCGCCGCCTTCTATGAAAGGTTGGGCTTCGGAATCGTTTTCCGG
GACGCCGGCTGGATGATCCTCCAGCGCGGGGATCTCATGCTGGAGTTCTTCGCCCACCCCGGGCTCGATC
CCCTCGCGAGTTGGTTCAGCTGCTGCCTGAGGCTGGACGACCTCGCGGAGTTCTACCGGCAGTGCAAATC
CGTCGGCATCCAGGAAACCAGCAGCGGCTATCCGCGCATCCATGCCCCCGAACTGCAGGAGTGGGGAGGC
ACGATGGCCGCTTTGGTCGACCCGGACGGGACGCTCCTGCGCCTGATACAGAACGAATTGCTTGCAGGCA
TCTCATGAGTGTGTCTTCCCGTTTTCCGCCTGAGGTCACTGCGTGGATGGAGCGCTGGCGCCTGCTGCGC
GACGGCGAGCTGCTCACCACCCACTCGCCAAGCTGGAACCGTAAAAAGGCCGCGTTGCTGGCGTTTTTCC
ATAGGCTCCGCCGATCATAATCAGCCATACCACATTTGTAGAGGTTTTACTTGCTTTAAAAAACCTCCCA
CACCTCCCCCTGAACCTGAAACATAAAATGAATGCAATTGTTGTTGTTAACTTGTTTATTGCAGCTTATA
ATGGTTACAAATAAAGCAATAGCATCACAAATTTCACAAATAAAGCATTTTTTTCACTGCATTCTAGTTG
TGGTTTGTCCAAACTCATCAATGTATCTTATCATGTCTGGATCAATTCCCTATAGTGAGTCGTATTAAAT
TCGTAATCATGTCATAGCTGTTTCCTGTGTGAAATTGTTATCCGCTCACAATTCCACACAACATACGAGC
CGGAAGCATAAAGTGTAAAGCCTGGGGTGCCTAATGAGTGAGCTAACTCACATTAATTGCGTTGCGCTCA
CTGCCCGCTTTCCAGTCGGGAAACCTGTCGTGCCAGCTGCATTAATGAATCGGCCAACGCGCGGGGAGAG
GCGGTTTGCGTATTGGGCGCTCTTCCGCTTCCTCGCTCACTGACTCGCTGCGCTCGGTCGTTCGGCTGCG
GCGAGCGGTATCAGCTCACTCAAAGGCGGTAATACGGTTATCCACAGAATCAGGGGATAACGCAGGAAAG
AACATGTGAGCAAAAGGCCAGCAAAAGGCCAGGAACCGTAAAAAGGCCGCGTTGCTGGCGTTTTTCCATA
GGCTCCGCCCCCCTGACGAGCATCACAAAAATCGACGCTCAAGTCAGAGGTGGCGAAACCCGACAGGACT
ATAAAGATACCAGGCGTTTCCCCCTGGAAGCTCCCTCGTGCGCTCTCCTGTTCCGACCCTGCCGCTTACC
GGATACCTGTCCGCCTTTCTCCCTTCGGGAAGCGTGGCGCTTTCTCATAGCTCACGCTGTAGGTATCTCA
GTTCGGTGTAGGTCGTTCGCTCCAAGCTGGGCTGTGTGCACGAACCCCCCGTTCAGCCCGACCGCTGCGC
CTTATCCGGTAACTATCGTCTTGAGTCCAACCCGGTAAGACACGACTTATCGCCACTGGCAGCAGCCACT
GGTAACAGGATTAGCAGAGCGAGGTATGTAGGCGGTGCTACAGAGTTCTTGAAGTGGTGGCCTAACTACG
GCTACACTAGAAGAACAGTATTTGGTATCTGCGCTCTGCTGAAGCCAGTTACCTTCGGAAAAAGAGTTGG
TAGCTCTTGATCCGGCAAACAAACCACCGCTGGTAGCGGTGGTTTTTTTGTTTGCAAGCAGCAGATTACG
CGCAGAAAAAAAGGATCTCAAGAAGATCCTTTGATCTTTTCTACGGGGTCTGACGCTCAGTGGAACGAAA
ACTCACGTTAAGGGATTTTGGTCATGAGATTATCAAAAAGGATCTTCACCTAGATCCTTTTAAATTAAAA
ATGAAGTTTTAAATCAATCTAAAGTATATATGAGTAAACTTGGTCTGACAGTTACCAATGCTTAATCAGT
GAGGCACCTATCTCAGCGATCTGTCTATTTCGTTCATCCATAGTTGCCTGACTCCCCGTCGTGTAGATAA
CTACGATACGGGAGGGCTTACCATCTGGCCCCAGTGCTGCAATGATACCGCGAGACCCACGCTCACCGGC
TCCAGATTTATCAGCAATAAACCAGCCAGCCGGAAGGGCCGAGCGCAGAAGTGGTCCTGCAACTTTATCC
GCCTCCATCCAGTCTATTAATTGTTGCCGGGAAGCTAGAGTAAGTAGTTCGCCAGTTAATAGTTTGCGCA
ACGTTGTTGCCATTGCTACAGGCATCGTGGTGTCACGCTCGTCGTTTGGTATGGCTTCATTCAGCTCCGG
TTCCCAACGATCAAGGCGAGTTACATGATCCCCCATGTTGTGCAAAAAAGCGGTTAGCTCCTTCGGTCCT
CCGATCGTTGTCAGAAGTAAGTTGGCCGCAGTGTTATCACTCATGGTTATGGCAGCACTGCATAATTCTC
TTACTGTCATGCCATCCGTAAGATGCTTTTCTGTGACTGGTGAGTACTCAACCAAGTCATTCTGAGAATA
GTGTATGCGGCGACCGAGTTGCTCTTGCCCGGCGTCAATACGGGATAATACCGCGCCACATAGCAGAACT
TTAAAAGTGCTCATCATTGGAAAACGTTCTTCGGGGCGAAAACTCTCAAGGATCTTACCGCTGTTGAGAT
CCAGTTCGATGTAACCCACTCGTGCACCCAACTGATCTTCAGCATCTTTTACTTTCACCAGCGTTTCTGG
GTGAGCAAAAACAGGAAGGCAAAATGCCGCAAAAAAGGGAATAAGGGCGACACGGAAATGTTGAATACTC
ATACTCTTCCTTTTTCAATATTATTGAAGCATTTATCAGGGTTATTGTCTCATGAGCGGATACATATTTG
AATGTATTTAGAAAAATAAACAAATAGGGGTTCCGCGCACATTTCCCCGAAAAGTGCCACCTG
[124 nt withheld, positions 6994-7117]
C
[91 nt withheld, positions 7119-7209]
A
[49 nt withheld, positions 7211-7259]
CCTTTGACGTTGGAGTCCACGTTCTTT
[37 nt withheld, positions 7287-7323]
ACCCTATCTCGGTCTATTCTTTTGATTTATAAGGGATTTTGCCGATTTCGGCCTATTGGTTAAAAAATGA
GCTGATTTAACAAAAATTTAACGCGAATTTTAACAAAATATTAACGCTTACAATTTCCATTCGCCATTCA
GGCTGCGCAACTGTTGGGAAGGGCGATCGGTGCGGGCCTCTTCGCTATTACGCCAGCTGGCGAAAGGGGG
ATGTGCTGCAAGGCGATTAAGTTGGGTAACGCCAGGGTTTTCCCAGTCACGACGTTGTAAAACGACGGCC
AGTGCCAAGCTGATCTATACATTGAATCAATATTGGCAATTAGCCATATTAGTCATTGGTTATATAGCAT
AAATCAATATTGGCTATTGGCCATTGCATACGTTGTATCTATATCATAATATGTACATTTATATTGGCTC
ATGTCCAATATGACCGCCATGTT
Features (pLannotate 1.2.2; 22 found; start..end, strand, type, name):
      1..380     +  enhancer       CMV enhancer: human cytomegalovirus immediate early enhancer
    382..581     +  promoter       CMV promoter: human cytomegalovirus (CMV) immediate early promoter
    614..679     +  CDS            3xFLAG: three tandem FLAG® epitope tags, followed by an enterokinase cleavage site
    692..2191    +  CDS            RBPJ: SUH_HUMAN - Also known as IGKJRB, IGKJRB1, RBPJK, RBPSUH. Experimental evidence at protein level: Swiss-Prot protein existence level 1. Transcriptional regulator that plays a central role in Notch signaling, a signaling pathway involved in cell-cell communication that regulates a broad spectrum of cell-fate determinations. Acts as a transcriptional repressor when it is not associated with Notch proteins. When associated with some NICD product of Notch proteins (Notch intracellular domain), it acts as a transcriptional activator that activates transcription of Notch target genes. Probably repre
   2208..2830    +  polyA_signal   hGH poly(A) signal: human growth hormone polyadenylation signal
   2872..3169    +  promoter       SV40 promoter: SV40 enhancer and early promoter
   3223..4014    +  CDS            neo: KKA2_KLEPN - Also known as kan, nptII. Experimental evidence at protein level: Swiss-Prot protein existence level 1. Resistance to kanamycin, neomycin, paromomycin, ribostamycin, butirosin and gentamicin B. From Klebsiella pneumoniae.
   4038..4415    +  CDS            ble: BLE_KLEPN - Experimental evidence at protein level: Swiss-Prot protein existence level 1. Binding protein with a strong affinity to the bleomycin family of antibiotics. Binds to CL990; an antimitotic-antibiotic compound. From Klebsiella pneumoniae.
   4457..4516    +  CDS            str (fragment): STR_KLEPN - Protein inferred from homology: Swiss-Prot protein existence level 3. The aminoglycoside phosphotransferases achieve inactivation of their antibiotic substrates by phosphorylation. From Klebsiella pneumoniae.
   4539..4562    -  rep_origin     CloDF13 ori (fragment): Plasmids containing the CloDF13 (CDF) origin of replication can be propagated in E. coli cells that contain additional plasmids with compatible origins.
   4563..4646    +  CDS            large T antigen (fragment): large T antigen from SV40 (simian virus 40)
   4669..4803    +  polyA_signal   SV40 poly(A) signal: SV40 polyadenylation signal
   4809..4827    -  promoter       T7 promoter: promoter for bacteriophage T7 RNA polymerase
   4865..4881    -  protein_bind   lac operator: The lac repressor binds to the lac operator to inhibit transcription in E. coli. This inhibition can be relieved by adding lactose or isopropyl-β-D-thiogalactopyranoside (IPTG). lac repressor encoded by lacI
   4889..4919    -  promoter       lac promoter: promoter for the E. coli lac operon
   4934..4955    -  protein_bind   CAP binding site: CAP binding activates transcription in the presence of cAMP. E. coli catabolite activator protein
   4968..5060    -  CDS            lacI (fragment): lac repressor; lacI; The lac repressor binds to the lac operator to inhibit transcription in E. coli. This inhibition can be relieved by adding lactose or isopropyl-β-D-thiogalactopyranoside (IPTG).
   5243..5831    -  rep_origin     ori: high-copy-number ColE1/pMB1/pBR322/pUC origin of replication
   6002..6862    -  CDS            AmpR: β-lactamase; bla; confers resistance to ampicillin, carbenicillin, and related antibiotics
   6863..6967    -  promoter       AmpR promoter: bla
   6994..7422    +  rep_origin     f1 ori (sequence partly withheld): f1 bacteriophage origin of replication; arrow indicates direction of (+) strand synthesis
   7453..7607    -  CDS            lacZα (fragment): LacZα fragment of β-galactosidase; lacZ fragment
