[The description below was written by a language model from this plasmid's Addgene catalogue record and pLannotate feature annotations shown in this document.]
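Description:
PCMV10-RBPJ is a mammalian expression plasmid built on the p3XFLAG-CMV-10 backbone and carrying the human RBPJ coding sequence (about 1.5 kb) for production of an N-terminally FLAG-tagged protein. The sequenced construct is roughly 7.8 kb. In bacteria it is maintained at high copy from a ColE1/pUC-type origin and selected with ampicillin through the β-lactamase gene. An f1 origin is also present, which in principle allows single-stranded DNA production.

The expression cassette consists of the human cytomegalovirus immediate-early enhancer and promoter, followed by a backbone-encoded 3xFLAG epitope with an enterokinase cleavage site. Next comes the RBPJ open reading frame, and the cassette ends in the human growth hormone polyadenylation signal. The restriction sites used for cloning are not recorded. A second cassette places the neomycin phosphotransferase gene under the SV40 enhancer/early promoter with an SV40 poly(A) signal, so G418 can be used to select stably transfected mammalian cells. The annotation also picks up ble and a str fragment downstream of neo, which look like carry-over from the Tn5 resistance region. Small lac, lacZα, T7 promoter, CloDF13 and large T antigen fragments also appear to be backbone remnants with no stated function here.

RBPJ (also known as CBF1 or CSL) is the DNA-binding transcription factor at the centre of Notch signalling. It represses target genes on its own and activates them when bound to a Notch intracellular domain. The construct is suited to transient or stable overexpression of RBPJ in mammalian cells, and the 3xFLAG tag allows detection or immunoprecipitation with anti-FLAG antibodies. It was deposited in connection with a study of ZEB1 function in lung cancer.
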