Addgene plasmid #84601: PCMV10-RBPJ
Purpose: Mammalian expression of FLAG tagged human RBPJ
Depositing lab: Yanan Yang. Depositing organization: Mayo Foundation for Medical Education and Research. Publication: A genetic cell context-dependent role for ZEB1 in lung cancer. Zhang T, Guo L, Creighton CJ, Lu Q, Gibbons DL, Yi ES, Deng B, Molina JR, Sun Z, Yang P, Yang Y. Nat Commun. 2016 Jul 26;7:12231. doi: 10.1038/ncomms12231. PubMed 27456471.
Backbone
  Vector backbone: p3XFLAG-CMV-10
  Backbone size w/o insert (bp): 6400
  Vector type: Mammalian Expression
  Selectable markers: Neomycin (select with G418)
Growth in bacteria
  Bacterial resistance: Ampicillin, 100 μg/mL
  Growth temperature: 37°C
  Growth strain: DH5alpha
  Copy number: High Copy
Gene/Insert
  Gene/Insert name: RBPJ
  Species: H. sapiens (human)
  Insert size (bp): 1503
  Entrez Gene: RBPJ (a.k.a. AOS3, CBF-1, CBF1, IGKJRB, IGKJRB1, KBF2, RBP-J, RBP-J kappa, RBP-JK, RBPJK, RBPSUH, SUH, csl)
  Promoter: CMV
  Tag / fusion protein: 3xFlag (N terminal on backbone)
  Cloning method: Restriction Enzyme; 5′ cloning site Unknown (unknown if destroyed); 3′ cloning site Unknown (unknown if destroyed)
  Sequencing primers: 5′ CMV-F; 3′ hGH-PA-R
Terms and licenses: Academic/Nonprofit Terms; Industry Terms: Not Available to Industry
How to cite: PCMV10-RBPJ was a gift from Yanan Yang (Addgene plasmid # 84601 ; http://n2t.net/addgene:84601 ; RRID:Addgene_84601)
