>Addgene plasmid #84601 | PCMV10-RBPJ | addgene partial sequence | sequence record 164891 | hGH-PA-R 5'-CCAGCTTGGTTCCCAATAGA-3'
CCTTGCTCCATACCACCCCCCTCCACCCCATAATATTATAGAAGGACACCTAGTCAGACAAAATGATGCA
ACTTAATTTTATTAGGACAAGGCTGGTGGGCACTGGAGTGGCAACTTCCAGGGCCAGGAGAGGCACTGGG
GAGGGGTCACAGGGATGCCACCCGGGATCCTCTAGATTAGGATACCACTGTGGCTGTAGATGATGTGACA
CTGGTTGAATTTGTGCTGGCGTTTGTGTAACTTCCCTCGCTGTTTGTGTTTGATTCGTTAGGGGGCACCT
GGCTTGAATTGGCTCGAAGGATTGCTCCTGCTGCACTGCAATGTGGCCGCGGCCCTGGTTCTGGTGTGTA
GGTAAAGGTAAGGCTGGTGGAATAAATGATCCCATCATTTCGGACCAAAGTTACTGGAACCTGGACTGGT
TGCCGGACCCATCTCCAACCTTCTCGGAATGCAGAAATGTCTGGGACGACACAGAGCATACTCTCTCCAC
ACCTGTACATAGTTTCAGCTTCTACATCCCCAAACCACACTCGTAAATTTGGAGTGAAATTCTGTCCTGT
AAGTTCAAGCATTGCTACGTCCCCACCGCCATTCAACTGAAGGCTCTCTACCACAGGCACAGGAGTGACT
GGGGCAAGGACAGGGCCCATTCCCTCATAAAATGTATACTCTGCCTTATCTGTGCTAATGATTGTCCAGG
AAGCGCCATCATTTATCATCTCTTTATTTGGTTCTTTTGGACATGGAGTGGCCTGAAATTGAATTATTCT
TTCTTGAGAAAGGCACAAATACATTCTTTCTGTATCCTTAAGGTAA
