>Addgene plasmid #84601 | PCMV10-RBPJ | addgene partial sequence | sequence record 165935 | CMV-F 5'-CGCAAATGGGCGGTAGGCGTG-3'
ACCGTCAGAATTAACCATGGACTACAAAGACCATGACGGTGATTATAAAGATCATGACATCGATTACAAG
GATGACGATGACAAGCTTGCGGCCGCGATGGACCACACGGAGGGCTCGCCCGCGGAGGAGCCGCCTGCGC
ATGTTCCATCGCCTGGGAAATTTGGTGAGCGGCCTCCACCTAAACGACTTACTAGGGAAGCTATGCGAAA
TTATTTAAAAGAGCGAGGGGATCAAACAGTACTTATTCTTCATGCAAAAGTTGCACAGAAGTCATATGGA
AATGAAAAAAGGTTTTTTTGCCCACCTCCTTGTGTATATCTTATGGGCAGTGGATGGAAGAAAAAAAAAG
AACAAATGGAACGCGATGGTTGTTCTGAACAAGAGTCTCAACCGTGTGCATTTATTGGGATAGGAAATAG
TGACCAAGAAATGCAGCAGCTAAACTTGGAAGGAAAGAACTATTGCACAGCCAAAACATTGTATATATCT
GACTCAGACAAGCGAAAGCACTTCATGTTGTCTGTAAAGATGTTCTATGGCAACAGTGATGACATTGGTG
TGTTCCTCAGCAAGCGGATAAAAGTCATCTCCAAACCTTCCAAAAAGAAGCAGTCATTGAAAAATGCTGA
CTTATGCATTGCCTCAGGAACAAAGGTGGCTCTGTTTAATCGACTACGATCCCAGACAGTTAGTACCAGA
TACTTGCATGTAGAAGGAGGTAATTTTCATGCCAGTTCACAGCAGTGGGGAGCCTTTTTTATTCATCTCT
TGGATGATGATGAATCAGAAGGAGAAGAATTCACAGTCCGAGATGGCTACATCCATTATGGACAAACAGT
CAAACTTGTGTGCTCAGTTACTGGCATGGCACTCCCA
